Addgene plasmid #118259: N295A (EcN), M107A (EcI) MetNIQ in pBAD
Purpose: N295A Mutation of MetN and M107A in MetI in Methionine ABC Transporter and Wild Type Methionine Binding Protein for Transport Activity Assay
Depositing lab: Douglas Rees. Depositing organization: California Institute of Technology. Publication: Noncanonical role for the binding protein in substrate uptake by the MetNI methionine ATP Binding Cassette (ABC) transporter. Nguyen PT, Lai JY, Lee AT, Kaiser JT, Rees DC. Proc Natl Acad Sci U S A. 2018 Oct 23. pii: 1811003115. doi: 10.1073/pnas.1811003115. PubMed 30352853.
Backbone
  Vector backbone: pBAD
  Backbone manufacturer: Thermo Scientific Invitrogen
  Backbone size w/o insert (bp): 3963
  Total vector size (bp): 6583
  Vector type: Bacterial Expression
Growth in bacteria
  Bacterial resistance: Ampicillin, 100 μg/mL
  Growth temperature: 37°C
  Growth strain: DH5alpha
  Copy number: Unknown
Gene/Insert 1
  Gene/Insert name: MetN (N295A)
  Species: E. coli
  Insert size (bp): 1032
  Mutation: Changed Glutamic Acid (Glu) 295 to Alanine (Ala)
  GenBank ID: 944896
  Entrez Gene: metN (a.k.a. b0199, ECK0199, JW0195, abc, metD)
  Promoter: araBAD Promoter
  Tag / fusion protein: 10x HIs Tag (N terminal on insert); Enterokinase Cleavage Site (N terminal on insert)
  Cloning method: Unknown
  Sequencing primers: 5′ pBAD Forward; 3′ TTAGCAATAATTTGCCCCGGACGCGTGACATA
Gene/Insert 2
  Gene/Insert name: MetI (M107A)
  Species: E. coli
  Insert size (bp): 654
  Mutation: Changed Methionine (Met) 107 to Alanine (Ala)
  GenBank ID: 944894
  Entrez Gene: metI (a.k.a. b0198, ECK0198, JW0194, metD, yaeE)
  Promoter: None
  Cloning method: Unknown
  Sequencing primers: 5′ TAGCGCGCAGATGGATTACGCCGGTGGCGTTAAGTTCGGC; 3′ GCCGACTTTAATGTGGTTTGGATCTTT
Gene/Insert 3
  Gene/Insert name: MetQ (alt name: Methionine Binding Protein)
  Species: E. coli
  Insert size (bp): 813
  GenBank ID: 944893
  Entrez Gene: metQ (a.k.a. b0197, ECK0197, metD, yaeC)
  Promoter: None
  Tag / fusion protein: 6x His Tag (C terminal on insert)
  Cloning method: Unknown
  Sequencing primers: 5′ TTTAATTCAGTTCGCAGGCGACCGCATCG; 3′ pBAD Reverse
Terms and licenses: Academic/Nonprofit Terms; Industry Terms: Not Available to Industry
How to cite: N295A (EcN), M107A (EcI) MetNIQ in pBAD was a gift from Douglas Rees (Addgene plasmid # 118259 ; http://n2t.net/addgene:118259 ; RRID:Addgene_118259)
