[The description below was written by a language model from this plasmid's Addgene catalogue record and pLannotate feature annotations shown in this document.]
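Description:
N295A (EcN), M107A (EcI) MetNIQ in pBAD is a 6,583 bp bacterial expression plasmid built on the Invitrogen pBAD backbone. It co-expresses all three components of the E. coli methionine ABC importer. It replicates from a ColE1/pBR322-type origin; a bom site and only a fragment of rop are annotated, and the record lists copy number as unknown. Selection is by ampicillin through the bla gene. The backbone also carries araC, transcribed divergently from the araBAD promoter, so expression of the insert is controlled by L-arabinose.

The payload is arranged like the native operon. A single araBAD promoter drives metN (the ATPase subunit), metI (the transmembrane subunit) and metQ (the periplasmic methionine-binding protein) in that order, and no separate promoters are listed for metI or metQ. The metN and metI reading frames overlap by a few bases, which suggests translational coupling. The rrnB T1 and T2 terminators follow the cassette. MetN carries an N-terminal 10xHis tag with an enterokinase cleavage site, and pLannotate picks up only a short His-type fragment upstream of metN. MetQ carries a C-terminal 6xHis tag.

MetN bears the N295A substitution and MetI bears M107A, while MetQ is wild type. The catalogue's mutation field describes residue 295 as glutamic acid, which conflicts with the "N" (asparagine) in the construct name, and the record does not resolve this. The depositor and NGS sequences have the same length and feature order and differ only in their start coordinate. The stated purpose is to measure methionine transport activity of the mutant transporter in the presence of the binding protein, in work on MetQ's role in substrate uptake.
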