Features (pLannotate 1.2.2; 15 found; start..end, strand, type, name):
      1..285     +  promoter       araBAD promoter: araBAD; promoter of the L-arabinose operon of E. coli; the araC regulatory gene is transcribed in the opposite direction (Guzman et al., 1995)
    325..342     +  CDS            capTEV™ (fragment): composite tag for in vivo biotinylation, TEV protease cleavage, and 6xHis tagging
    388..1416    +  CDS            metN: METN_ECOLI - Also known as abc. Experimental evidence at protein level: Swiss-Prot protein existence level 1. Part of the ABC transporter complex MetNIQ involved in methionine import (PubMed:12169620, PubMed:12218041, PubMed:12819857, PubMed:18621668, PubMed:30352853). Responsible for energy coupling to the transport system (PubMed:18621668, PubMed:25678706). It has also been shown to be involved in formyl-L-methionine transport (PubMed:12819857). From Escherichia coli (strain K12).
   1412..2062    +  CDS            metI: METI_ECOLI - Also known as yaeE. Experimental evidence at protein level: Swiss-Prot protein existence level 1. (Microbial infection) Probably transports the toxic C- terminal region of CdiA from E.coli strain MHI813 across the inner membrane to the cytoplasm, where CdiA has a toxic effect. Toxin transport is strain-specific, mutations in this gene do not confer resistance to several other tested CdiA toxins. From Escherichia coli (strain K12).
   2105..2917    +  CDS            metQ: METQ_ECOLI - Also known as yaeC. Experimental evidence at protein level: Swiss-Prot protein existence level 1. This protein is a component of a D-methionine permease, a binding protein-dependent, ATP-driven transport system. From Escherichia coli (strain K12).
   2918..2935    +  CDS            9xHis (fragment): 9xHis affinity tag
   3035..3150    +  ncRNA          5S rRNA: Accession: RF00001 - 5S ribosomal RNA
   3154..3240    +  terminator     rrnB T1 terminator: Escherichia coli rrnB; transcription terminator T1 from the E. coli rrnB gene
   3332..3359    +  terminator     rrnB T2 terminator: transcription terminator T2 from the E. coli rrnB gene
   3378..3469    +  promoter       AmpR promoter: bla
   3470..4330    +  CDS            AmpR: β-lactamase; bla; confers resistance to ampicillin, carbenicillin, and related antibiotics
   4501..5089    +  rep_origin     ori: high-copy-number ColE1/pMB1/pBR322/pUC origin of replication
   5275..5415    -  misc_feature   bom: basis of mobility region from pBR322
   5517..5557    -  CDS            rop (fragment): Rop protein, which maintains plasmids at low copy number; rop
   5679..6557    -  CDS            araC: L-arabinose regulatory protein; araC
>Addgene plasmid #118259 | N295A (EcN), M107A (EcI) MetNIQ in pBAD | depositor full sequence | sequence record 223953 | N295A EcN M107A EcI MetNIQ in pBAD
AAGAAACCAATTGTCCATATTGCATCAGACATTGCCGTCACTGCGTCTTTTACTGGCTCTTCTCGCTAAC
CAAACCGGTAACCCCGCTTATTAAAAGCATTCTGTAACAAAGCGGGACCAAAGCCATGACAAAAACGCGT
AACAAAAGTGTCTATAATCACGGCAGAAAAGTCCACATTGATTATTTGCACGGCGTCACACTTTGCTATG
CCATAGCATTTTTATCCATAAGATTAGCGGATCCTACCTGACGCTTTTTATCGCAACTCTCTACTGTTTC
TCCATACCCGTTTTTTGGGCTAACAGGAGGAATTAACCATGGGCCATCATCATCATCATCATCATCATCA
TCACAGCAGCGGCCATATCGACGACGACGACAAGCATATGATAAAACTTTCGAATATCACCAAAGTGTTC
CACCAGGGCACCCGCACCATCCAGGCGTTGAACAACGTCAGCCTGCATGTGCCAGCTGGACAAATTTATG
GCGTTATCGGTGCCTCAGGCGCGGGTAAGAGTACGCTTATACGTTGTGTAAACCTGCTGGAGCGCCCAAC
CGAGGGTAGCGTGCTGGTCGATGGCCAGGAACTGACCACGCTGTCAGAATCCGAGTTGACCAAAGCTCGC
CGCCAGATTGGTATGATTTTCCAGCATTTTAACCTGCTCTCTTCGCGTACTGTTTTTGGCAACGTGGCTC
TGCCGCTGGAGCTGGACAACACACCGAAAGACGAGGTCAAACGTCGCGTGACGGAATTGCTGTCATTGGT
TGGTCTTGGCGATAAGCATGATAGCTACCCGTCGAATCTTTCCGGTGGGCAGAAACAACGTGTGGCAATT
GCCCGTGCGTTAGCCAGCAATCCCAAAGTATTGCTGTGTGATGAAGCCACCAGCGCGCTGGACCCGGCAA
CGACACGTTCTATTCTCGAACTGCTGAAAGACATCAACCGCCGTCTGGGGTTGACGATTCTGTTGATCAC
CCACGAAATGGACGTTGTGAAGCGCATTTGTGATTGCGTGGCGGTCATCAGCAATGGAGAACTGATCGAG
CAGGACACGGTAAGTGAAGTGTTCTCGCATCCGAAAACGCCGCTGGCGCAGAAGTTTATTCAGTCGACCC
TGCATCTGGATATCCCGGAAGATTACCAGGAACGTCTGCAAGCGGAGCCATTTACTGACTGCGTGCCGAT
GCTGCGTCTGGAGTTTACCGGTCAATCGGTCGATGCCCCACTGCTTTCTGAAACCGCGCGTCGTTTCAAC
GTCAACAACGCCATTATTAGCGCGCAGATGGATTACGCCGGTGGCGTTAAGTTCGGCATCATGCTGACTG
AAATGCACGGCACACAACAAGATACGCAAGCCGCCATTGCCTGGCTGCAGGAACACCATGTAAAAGTAGA
GGTACTGGGTTATGTCTGAGCCGATGATGTGGCTGCTGGTTCGTGGCGTATGGGAAACGCTGGCAATGAC
CTTCGTATCCGGTTTTTTTGGCTTTGTGATTGGTCTGCCGGTTGGCGTTCTGCTTTATGTCACGCGTCCG
GGGCAAATTATTGCTAACGCGAAGCTGTATCGTACCGTTTCTGCGATTGTGAACATTTTCCGTTCCATCC
CGTTCATTATCTTGCTTGTATGGATGATTCCGTTTACCCGCGTTATTGTCGGTACATCGATTGGTTTGCA
GGCAGCGATTGTTCCGTTAACCGTTGGTGCAGCACCGTTTATTGCCCGTGCGGTCGAGAACGCTCTGCTG
GAGATCCCAACCGGGTTAATTGAAGCTTCCCGCGCAATGGGTGCCACGCCGATGCAGATCGTCCGTAAGG
TGCTGTTACCGGAAGCGCTGCCGGGTCTGGTGAATGCGGCAACTATCACCCTGATTACCCTGGTCGGTTA
TTCCGCGATGGGTGGTGCAGTCGGTGCCGGTGGTTTAGGTCAGATTGGCTATCAGTATGGCTACATCGGC
TATAACGCGACGGTGATGAATACGGTACTGGTATTGCTGGTCATTCTGGTTTATTTAATTCAGTTCGCAG
GCGACCGCATCGTCCGGGCTGTCACTCGCAAGTAACGTTCAACACAACATAAATAATTGAAGAAGGAATA
AGGTATGGCGTTCAAATTCAAAACCTTTGCGGCAGTGGGAGCCCTGATCGGATCACTGGCACTGGTAGGC
TGCGGTCAGGATGAAAAAGATCCAAACCACATTAAAGTCGGCGTGATTGTTGGTGCCGAACAGCAGGTTG
CAGAAGTCGCGCAGAAAGTTGCGAAAGACAAATATGGCCTGGACGTTGAGCTGGTAACCTTCAACGACTA
TGTTCTGCCAAACGAAGCATTGAGCAAAGGCGATATCGACGCCAACGCCTTCCAGCATAAACCGTACCTT
GATCAGCAACTGAAAGATCGTGGCTACAAACTGGTCGCAGTAGGCAACACTTTTGTTTATCCGATTGCTG
GTTACTCCAAGAAAATCAAATCACTGGATGAACTGCAGGATGGTTCGCAGGTTGCCGTGCCAAACGACCC
AACTAACCTTGGTCGTTCACTGCTGCTGCTGCAAAAAGTGGGCTTGATCAAACTGAAAGATGGCGTTGGC
CTGCTGCCGACCGTTCTTGATGTTGTTGAGAACCCCAAAAATCTGAAAATTGTTGAACTGGAAGCACCGC
AACTGCCGCGTTCTCTGGACGACGCGCAAATCGCTCTGGCAGTTATCAATACCACCTATGCCAGCCAGAT
TGGCCTGACTCCGGCGAAAGACGGTATCTTTGTTGAAGATAAAGAGTCCCCGTACGTAAACCTGATCGTG
ACGCGTGAAGATAACAAAGACGCCGAGAACGTGAAGAAATTCGTCCAGGCTTATCAGTCTGACGAAGTTT
ACGAAGCAGCAAACAAAGTGTTTAACGGCGGAGCTGTTAAAGGCTGGCACCACCACCACCACCACTAAGA
ATTCGAAGCTTGGCTGTTTTGGCGGATGAGAGAAGATTTTCAGCCTGATACAGATTAAATCAGAACGCAG
AAGCGGTCTGATAAAACAGAATTTGCCTGGCGGCAGTAGCGCGGTGGTCCCACCTGACCCCATGCCGAAC
TCAGAAGTGAAACGCCGTAGCGCCGATGGTAGTGTGGGGTCTCCCCATGCGAGAGTAGGGAACTGCCAGG
CATCAAATAAAACGAAAGGCTCAGTCGAAAGACTGGGCCTTTCGTTTTATCTGTTGTTTGTCGGTGAACG
CTCTCCTGAGTAGGACAAATCCGCCGGGAGCGGATTTGAACGTTGCGAAGCAACGGCCCGGAGGGTGGCG
GGCAGGACGCCCGCCATAAACTGCCAGGCATCAAATTAAGCAGAAGGCCATCCTGACGGATGGCCTTTTT
GCGTTTCTACAAACTCTTTTGTTTATTTTTCTAAATACATTCAAATATGTATCCGCTCATGAGACAATAA
CCCTGATAAATGCTTCAATAATATTGAAAAAGGAAGAGTATGAGTATTCAACATTTCCGTGTCGCCCTTA
TTCCCTTTTTTGCGGCATTTTGCCTTCCTGTTTTTGCTCACCCAGAAACGCTGGTGAAAGTAAAAGATGC
TGAAGATCAGTTGGGTGCACGAGTGGGTTACATCGAACTGGATCTCAACAGCGGTAAGATCCTTGAGAGT
TTTCGCCCCGAAGAACGTTTTCCAATGATGAGCACTTTTAAAGTTCTGCTATGTGGCGCGGTATTATCCC
GTGTTGACGCCGGGCAAGAGCAACTCGGTCGCCGCATACACTATTCTCAGAATGACTTGGTTGAGTACTC
ACCAGTCACAGAAAAGCATCTTACGGATGGCATGACAGTAAGAGAATTATGCAGTGCTGCCATAACCATG
AGTGATAACACTGCGGCCAACTTACTTCTGACAACGATCGGAGGACCGAAGGAGCTAACCGCTTTTTTGC
ACAACATGGGGGATCATGTAACTCGCCTTGATCGTTGGGAACCGGAGCTGAATGAAGCCATACCAAACGA
CGAGCGTGACACCACGATGCCTGTAGCAATGGCAACAACGTTGCGCAAACTATTAACTGGCGAACTACTT
ACTCTAGCTTCCCGGCAACAATTAATAGACTGGATGGAGGCGGATAAAGTTGCAGGACCACTTCTGCGCT
CGGCCCTTCCGGCTGGCTGGTTTATTGCTGATAAATCTGGAGCCGGTGAGCGTGGGTCTCGCGGTATCAT
TGCAGCACTGGGGCCAGATGGTAAGCCCTCCCGTATCGTAGTTATCTACACGACGGGGAGTCAGGCAACT
ATGGATGAACGAAATAGACAGATCGCTGAGATAGGTGCCTCACTGATTAAGCATTGGTAACTGTCAGACC
AAGTTTACTCATATATACTTTAGATTGATTTAAAACTTCATTTTTAATTTAAAAGGATCTAGGTGAAGAT
CCTTTTTGATAATCTCATGACCAAAATCCCTTAACGTGAGTTTTCGTTCCACTGAGCGTCAGACCCCGTA
GAAAAGATCAAAGGATCTTCTTGAGATCCTTTTTTTCTGCGCGTAATCTGCTGCTTGCAAACAAAAAAAC
CACCGCTACCAGCGGTGGTTTGTTTGCCGGATCAAGAGCTACCAACTCTTTTTCCGAAGGTAACTGGCTT
CAGCAGAGCGCAGATACCAAATACTGTCCTTCTAGTGTAGCCGTAGTTAGGCCACCACTTCAAGAACTCT
GTAGCACCGCCTACATACCTCGCTCTGCTAATCCTGTTACCAGTGGCTGCTGCCAGTGGCGATAAGTCGT
GTCTTACCGGGTTGGACTCAAGACGATAGTTACCGGATAAGGCGCAGCGGTCGGGCTGAACGGGGGGTTC
GTGCACACAGCCCAGCTTGGAGCGAACGACCTACACCGAACTGAGATACCTACAGCGTGAGCTATGAGAA
AGCGCCACGCTTCCCGAAGGGAGAAAGGCGGACAGGTATCCGGTAAGCGGCAGGGTCGGAACAGGAGAGC
GCACGAGGGAGCTTCCAGGGGGAAACGCCTGGTATCTTTATAGTCCTGTCGGGTTTCGCCACCTCTGACT
TGAGCGTCGATTTTTGTGATGCTCGTCAGGGGGGCGGAGCCTATGGAAAAACGCCAGCAACGCGGCCTTT
TTACGGTTCCTGGCCTTTTGCTGGCCTTTTGCTCACATGTTCTTTCCTGCGTTATCCCCTGATTCTGTGG
ATAACCGTATTACCGCCTTTGAGTGAGCTGATACCGCTCGCCGCAGCCGAACGACCGAGCGCAGCGAGTC
AGTGAGCGAGGAAGCGGAAGAGCGCCTGATGCGGTATTTTCTCCTTACGCATCTGTGCGGTATTTCACAC
CGCATATGGTGCACTCTCAGTACAATCTGCTCTGATGCCGCATAGTTAAGCCAGTATACACTCCGCTATC
GCTACGTGACTGGGTCATGGCTGCGCCCCGACACCCGCCAACACCCGCTGACGCGCCCTGACGGGCTTGT
CTGCTCCCGGCATCCGCTTACAGACAAGCTGTGACCGTCTCCGGGAGCTGCATGTGTCAGAGGTTTTCAC
CGTCATCACCGAAACGCGCGAGGCAGCAGATCAATTCGCGCGCGAAGGCGAAGCGGCATGCATAATGTGC
CTGTCAAATGGACGAAGCAGGGATTCTGCAAACCCTATGCTACTCCGTCAAGCCGTCAATTGTCTGATTC
GTTACCAATTATGACAACTTGACGGCTACATCATTCACTTTTTCTTCACAACCGGCACGGAACTCGCTCG
GGCTGGCCCCGGTGCATTTTTTAAATACCCGCGAGAAATAGAGTTGATCGTCAAAACCAACATTGCGACC
GACGGTGGCGATAGGCATCCGGGTGGTGCTCAAAAGCAGCTTCGCCTGGCTGATACGTTGGTCCTCGCGC
CAGCTTAAGACGCTAATCCCTAACTGCTGGCGGAAAAGATGTGACAGACGCGACGGCGACAAGCAAACAT
GCTGTGCGACGCTGGCGATATCAAAATTGCTGTCTGCCAGGTGATCGCTGATGTACTGACAAGCCTCGCG
TACCCGATTATCCATCGGTGGATGGAGCGACTCGTTAATCGCTTCCATGCGCCGCAGTAACAATTGCTCA
AGCAGATTTATCGCCAGCAGCTCCGAATAGCGCCCTTCCCCTTGCCCGGCGTTAATGATTTGCCCAAACA
GGTCGCTGAAATGCGGCTGGTGCGCTTCATCCGGGCGAAAGAACCCCGTATTGGCAAATATTGACGGCCA
GTTAAGCCATTCATGCCAGTAGGCGCGCGGACGAAAGTAAACCCACTGGTGATACCATTCGCGAGCCTCC
GGATGACGACCGTAGTGATGAATCTCTCCTGGCGGGAACAGCAAAATATCACCCGGTCGGCAAACAAATT
CTCGTCCCTGATTTTTCACCACCCCCTGACCGCGAATGGTGAGATTGAGAATATAACCTTTCATTCCCAG
CGGTCGGTCGATAAAAAAATCGAGATAACCGTTGGCCTCAATCGGCGTTAAACCCGCCACCAGATGGGCA
TTAAACGAGTATCCCGGCAGCAGGGGATCATTTTGCGCTTCAGCCATACTTTTCATACTCCCGCCATTCA
GAG
