Features (pLannotate 1.2.2; 15 found; start..end, strand, type, name):
    224..241     +  CDS            capTEV™ (fragment): composite tag for in vivo biotinylation, TEV protease cleavage, and 6xHis tagging
    287..1315    +  CDS            metN: METN_ECOLI - Also known as abc. Experimental evidence at protein level: Swiss-Prot protein existence level 1. Part of the ABC transporter complex MetNIQ involved in methionine import (PubMed:12169620, PubMed:12218041, PubMed:12819857, PubMed:18621668, PubMed:30352853). Responsible for energy coupling to the transport system (PubMed:18621668, PubMed:25678706). It has also been shown to be involved in formyl-L-methionine transport (PubMed:12819857). From Escherichia coli (strain K12).
   1311..1961    +  CDS            metI: METI_ECOLI - Also known as yaeE. Experimental evidence at protein level: Swiss-Prot protein existence level 1. (Microbial infection) Probably transports the toxic C- terminal region of CdiA from E.coli strain MHI813 across the inner membrane to the cytoplasm, where CdiA has a toxic effect. Toxin transport is strain-specific, mutations in this gene do not confer resistance to several other tested CdiA toxins. From Escherichia coli (strain K12).
   2004..2816    +  CDS            metQ: METQ_ECOLI - Also known as yaeC. Experimental evidence at protein level: Swiss-Prot protein existence level 1. This protein is a component of a D-methionine permease, a binding protein-dependent, ATP-driven transport system. From Escherichia coli (strain K12).
   2817..2834    +  CDS            9xHis (fragment): 9xHis affinity tag
   2934..3049    +  ncRNA          5S rRNA: Accession: RF00001 - 5S ribosomal RNA
   3053..3139    +  terminator     rrnB T1 terminator: Escherichia coli rrnB; transcription terminator T1 from the E. coli rrnB gene
   3231..3258    +  terminator     rrnB T2 terminator: transcription terminator T2 from the E. coli rrnB gene
   3277..3368    +  promoter       AmpR promoter: bla
   3369..4229    +  CDS            AmpR: β-lactamase; bla; confers resistance to ampicillin, carbenicillin, and related antibiotics
   4400..4988    +  rep_origin     ori: high-copy-number ColE1/pMB1/pBR322/pUC origin of replication
   5174..5314    -  misc_feature   bom: basis of mobility region from pBR322
   5416..5456    -  CDS            rop (fragment): Rop protein, which maintains plasmids at low copy number; rop
   5578..6456    -  CDS            araC: L-arabinose regulatory protein; araC
   6483..184     +  promoter       araBAD promoter (across the origin): araBAD; promoter of the L-arabinose operon of E. coli; the araC regulatory gene is transcribed in the opposite direction (Guzman et al., 1995)
>Addgene plasmid #118259 | N295A (EcN), M107A (EcI) MetNIQ in pBAD | addgene full sequence | sequence record 228500 | Addgene NGS Result
CTGTAACAAAGCGGGACCAAAGCCATGACAAAAACGCGTAACAAAAGTGTCTATAATCACGGCAGAAAAG
TCCACATTGATTATTTGCACGGCGTCACACTTTGCTATGCCATAGCATTTTTATCCATAAGATTAGCGGA
TCCTACCTGACGCTTTTTATCGCAACTCTCTACTGTTTCTCCATACCCGTTTTTTGGGCTAACAGGAGGA
ATTAACCATGGGCCATCATCATCATCATCATCATCATCATCACAGCAGCGGCCATATCGACGACGACGAC
AAGCATATGATAAAACTTTCGAATATCACCAAAGTGTTCCACCAGGGCACCCGCACCATCCAGGCGTTGA
ACAACGTCAGCCTGCATGTGCCAGCTGGACAAATTTATGGCGTTATCGGTGCCTCAGGCGCGGGTAAGAG
TACGCTTATACGTTGTGTAAACCTGCTGGAGCGCCCAACCGAGGGTAGCGTGCTGGTCGATGGCCAGGAA
CTGACCACGCTGTCAGAATCCGAGTTGACCAAAGCTCGCCGCCAGATTGGTATGATTTTCCAGCATTTTA
ACCTGCTCTCTTCGCGTACTGTTTTTGGCAACGTGGCTCTGCCGCTGGAGCTGGACAACACACCGAAAGA
CGAGGTCAAACGTCGCGTGACGGAATTGCTGTCATTGGTTGGTCTTGGCGATAAGCATGATAGCTACCCG
TCGAATCTTTCCGGTGGGCAGAAACAACGTGTGGCAATTGCCCGTGCGTTAGCCAGCAATCCCAAAGTAT
TGCTGTGTGATGAAGCCACCAGCGCGCTGGACCCGGCAACGACACGTTCTATTCTCGAACTGCTGAAAGA
CATCAACCGCCGTCTGGGGTTGACGATTCTGTTGATCACCCACGAAATGGACGTTGTGAAGCGCATTTGT
GATTGCGTGGCGGTCATCAGCAATGGAGAACTGATCGAGCAGGACACGGTAAGTGAAGTGTTCTCGCATC
CGAAAACGCCGCTGGCGCAGAAGTTTATTCAGTCGACCCTGCATCTGGATATCCCGGAAGATTACCAGGA
ACGTCTGCAAGCGGAGCCATTTACTGACTGCGTGCCGATGCTGCGTCTGGAGTTTACCGGTCAATCGGTC
GATGCCCCACTGCTTTCTGAAACCGCGCGTCGTTTCAACGTCAACAACGCGATTATTAGCGCGCAGATGG
ATTACGCCGGTGGCGTTAAGTTCGGCATCATGCTGACTGAAATGCACGGCACACAACAAGATACGCAAGC
CGCCATTGCCTGGCTGCAGGAACACCATGTAAAAGTAGAGGTACTGGGTTATGTCTGAGCCGATGATGTG
GCTGCTGGTTCGTGGCGTATGGGAAACGCTGGCAATGACCTTCGTATCCGGTTTTTTTGGCTTTGTGATT
GGTCTGCCGGTTGGCGTTCTGCTTTATGTCACGCGTCCGGGGCAAATTATTGCTAACGCGAAGCTGTATC
GTACCGTTTCTGCGATTGTGAACATTTTCCGTTCCATCCCGTTCATTATCTTGCTTGTATGGATGATTCC
GTTTACCCGCGTTATTGTCGGTACATCGATTGGTTTGCAGGCAGCGATTGTTCCGTTAACCGTTGGTGCA
GCACCGTTTATTGCCCGTGCGGTCGAGAACGCTCTGCTGGAGATCCCAACCGGGTTAATTGAAGCTTCCC
GCGCAATGGGTGCCACGCCGATGCAGATCGTCCGTAAGGTGCTGTTACCGGAAGCGCTGCCGGGTCTGGT
GAATGCGGCAACTATCACCCTGATTACCCTGGTCGGTTATTCCGCGATGGGTGGTGCAGTCGGTGCCGGT
GGTTTAGGTCAGATTGGCTATCAGTATGGCTACATCGGCTATAACGCGACGGTGATGAATACGGTACTGG
TATTGCTGGTCATTCTGGTTTATTTAATTCAGTTCGCAGGCGACCGCATCGTCCGGGCTGTCACTCGCAA
GTAACGTTCAACACAACATAAATAATTGAAGAAGGAATAAGGTATGGCGTTCAAATTCAAAACCTTTGCG
GCAGTGGGAGCCCTGATCGGATCACTGGCACTGGTAGGCTGCGGTCAGGATGAAAAAGATCCAAACCACA
TTAAAGTCGGCGTGATTGTTGGTGCCGAACAGCAGGTTGCAGAAGTCGCGCAGAAAGTTGCGAAAGACAA
ATATGGCCTGGACGTTGAGCTGGTAACCTTCAACGACTATGTTCTGCCAAACGAAGCATTGAGCAAAGGC
GATATCGACGCCAACGCCTTCCAGCATAAACCGTACCTTGATCAGCAACTGAAAGATCGTGGCTACAAAC
TGGTCGCAGTAGGCAACACTTTTGTTTATCCGATTGCTGGTTACTCCAAGAAAATCAAATCACTGGATGA
ACTGCAGGATGGTTCGCAGGTTGCCGTGCCAAACGACCCAACTAACCTTGGTCGTTCACTGCTGCTGCTG
CAAAAAGTGGGCTTGATCAAACTGAAAGATGGCGTTGGCCTGCTGCCGACCGTTCTTGATGTTGTTGAGA
ACCCCAAAAATCTGAAAATTGTTGAACTGGAAGCACCGCAACTGCCGCGTTCTCTGGACGACGCGCAAAT
CGCTCTGGCAGTTATCAATACCACCTATGCCAGCCAGATTGGCCTGACTCCGGCGAAAGACGGTATCTTT
GTTGAAGATAAAGAGTCCCCGTACGTAAACCTGATCGTGACGCGTGAAGATAACAAAGACGCCGAGAACG
TGAAGAAATTCGTCCAGGCTTATCAGTCTGACGAAGTTTACGAAGCAGCAAACAAAGTGTTTAACGGCGG
AGCTGTTAAAGGCTGGCACCACCACCACCACCACTAAGAATTCGAAGCTTGGCTGTTTTGGCGGATGAGA
GAAGATTTTCAGCCTGATACAGATTAAATCAGAACGCAGAAGCGGTCTGATAAAACAGAATTTGCCTGGC
GGCAGTAGCGCGGTGGTCCCACCTGACCCCATGCCGAACTCAGAAGTGAAACGCCGTAGCGCCGATGGTA
GTGTGGGGTCTCCCCATGCGAGAGTAGGGAACTGCCAGGCATCAAATAAAACGAAAGGCTCAGTCGAAAG
ACTGGGCCTTTCGTTTTATCTGTTGTTTGTCGGTGAACGCTCTCCTGAGTAGGACAAATCCGCCGGGAGC
GGATTTGAACGTTGCGAAGCAACGGCCCGGAGGGTGGCGGGCAGGACGCCCGCCATAAACTGCCAGGCAT
CAAATTAAGCAGAAGGCCATCCTGACGGATGGCCTTTTTGCGTTTCTACAAACTCTTTTGTTTATTTTTC
TAAATACATTCAAATATGTATCCGCTCATGAGACAATAACCCTGATAAATGCTTCAATAATATTGAAAAA
GGAAGAGTATGAGTATTCAACATTTCCGTGTCGCCCTTATTCCCTTTTTTGCGGCATTTTGCCTTCCTGT
TTTTGCTCACCCAGAAACGCTGGTGAAAGTAAAAGATGCTGAAGATCAGTTGGGTGCACGAGTGGGTTAC
ATCGAACTGGATCTCAACAGCGGTAAGATCCTTGAGAGTTTTCGCCCCGAAGAACGTTTTCCAATGATGA
GCACTTTTAAAGTTCTGCTATGTGGCGCGGTATTATCCCGTGTTGACGCCGGGCAAGAGCAACTCGGTCG
CCGCATACACTATTCTCAGAATGACTTGGTTGAGTACTCACCAGTCACAGAAAAGCATCTTACGGATGGC
ATGACAGTAAGAGAATTATGCAGTGCTGCCATAACCATGAGTGATAACACTGCGGCCAACTTACTTCTGA
CAACGATCGGAGGACCGAAGGAGCTAACCGCTTTTTTGCACAACATGGGGGATCATGTAACTCGCCTTGA
TCGTTGGGAACCGGAGCTGAATGAAGCCATACCAAACGACGAGCGTGACACCACGATGCCTGTAGCAATG
GCAACAACGTTGCGCAAACTATTAACTGGCGAACTACTTACTCTAGCTTCCCGGCAACAATTAATAGACT
GGATGGAGGCGGATAAAGTTGCAGGACCACTTCTGCGCTCGGCCCTTCCGGCTGGCTGGTTTATTGCTGA
TAAATCTGGAGCCGGTGAGCGTGGGTCTCGCGGTATCATTGCAGCACTGGGGCCAGATGGTAAGCCCTCC
CGTATCGTAGTTATCTACACGACGGGGAGTCAGGCAACTATGGATGAACGAAATAGACAGATCGCTGAGA
TAGGTGCCTCACTGATTAAGCATTGGTAACTGTCAGACCAAGTTTACTCATATATACTTTAGATTGATTT
AAAACTTCATTTTTAATTTAAAAGGATCTAGGTGAAGATCCTTTTTGATAATCTCATGACCAAAATCCCT
TAACGTGAGTTTTCGTTCCACTGAGCGTCAGACCCCGTAGAAAAGATCAAAGGATCTTCTTGAGATCCTT
TTTTTCTGCGCGTAATCTGCTGCTTGCAAACAAAAAAACCACCGCTACCAGCGGTGGTTTGTTTGCCGGA
TCAAGAGCTACCAACTCTTTTTCCGAAGGTAACTGGCTTCAGCAGAGCGCAGATACCAAATACTGTCCTT
CTAGTGTAGCCGTAGTTAGGCCACCACTTCAAGAACTCTGTAGCACCGCCTACATACCTCGCTCTGCTAA
TCCTGTTACCAGTGGCTGCTGCCAGTGGCGATAAGTCGTGTCTTACCGGGTTGGACTCAAGACGATAGTT
ACCGGATAAGGCGCAGCGGTCGGGCTGAACGGGGGGTTCGTGCACACAGCCCAGCTTGGAGCGAACGACC
TACACCGAACTGAGATACCTACAGCGTGAGCTATGAGAAAGCGCCACGCTTCCCGAAGGGAGAAAGGCGG
ACAGGTATCCGGTAAGCGGCAGGGTCGGAACAGGAGAGCGCACGAGGGAGCTTCCAGGGGGAAACGCCTG
GTATCTTTATAGTCCTGTCGGGTTTCGCCACCTCTGACTTGAGCGTCGATTTTTGTGATGCTCGTCAGGG
GGGCGGAGCCTATGGAAAAACGCCAGCAACGCGGCCTTTTTACGGTTCCTGGCCTTTTGCTGGCCTTTTG
CTCACATGTTCTTTCCTGCGTTATCCCCTGATTCTGTGGATAACCGTATTACCGCCTTTGAGTGAGCTGA
TACCGCTCGCCGCAGCCGAACGACCGAGCGCAGCGAGTCAGTGAGCGAGGAAGCGGAAGAGCGCCTGATG
CGGTATTTTCTCCTTACGCATCTGTGCGGTATTTCACACCGCATATGGTGCACTCTCAGTACAATCTGCT
CTGATGCCGCATAGTTAAGCCAGTATACACTCCGCTATCGCTACGTGACTGGGTCATGGCTGCGCCCCGA
CACCCGCCAACACCCGCTGACGCGCCCTGACGGGCTTGTCTGCTCCCGGCATCCGCTTACAGACAAGCTG
TGACCGTCTCCGGGAGCTGCATGTGTCAGAGGTTTTCACCGTCATCACCGAAACGCGCGAGGCAGCAGAT
CAATTCGCGCGCGAAGGCGAAGCGGCATGCATAATGTGCCTGTCAAATGGACGAAGCAGGGATTCTGCAA
ACCCTATGCTACTCCGTCAAGCCGTCAATTGTCTGATTCGTTACCAATTATGACAACTTGACGGCTACAT
CATTCACTTTTTCTTCACAACCGGCACGGAACTCGCTCGGGCTGGCCCCGGTGCATTTTTTAAATACCCG
CGAGAAATAGAGTTGATCGTCAAAACCAACATTGCGACCGACGGTGGCGATAGGCATCCGGGTGGTGCTC
AAAAGCAGCTTCGCCTGGCTGATACGTTGGTCCTCGCGCCAGCTTAAGACGCTAATCCCTAACTGCTGGC
GGAAAAGATGTGACAGACGCGACGGCGACAAGCAAACATGCTGTGCGACGCTGGCGATATCAAAATTGCT
GTCTGCCAGGTGATCGCTGATGTACTGACAAGCCTCGCGTACCCGATTATCCATCGGTGGATGGAGCGAC
TCGTTAATCGCTTCCATGCGCCGCAGTAACAATTGCTCAAGCAGATTTATCGCCAGCAGCTCCGAATAGC
GCCCTTCCCCTTGCCCGGCGTTAATGATTTGCCCAAACAGGTCGCTGAAATGCGGCTGGTGCGCTTCATC
CGGGCGAAAGAACCCCGTATTGGCAAATATTGACGGCCAGTTAAGCCATTCATGCCAGTAGGCGCGCGGA
CGAAAGTAAACCCACTGGTGATACCATTCGCGAGCCTCCGGATGACGACCGTAGTGATGAATCTCTCCTG
GCGGGAACAGCAAAATATCACCCGGTCGGCAAACAAATTCTCGTCCCTGATTTTTCACCACCCCCTGACC
GCGAATGGTGAGATTGAGAATATAACCTTTCATTCCCAGCGGTCGGTCGATAAAAAAATCGAGATAACCG
TTGGCCTCAATCGGCGTTAAACCCGCCACCAGATGGGCATTAAACGAGTATCCCGGCAGCAGGGGATCAT
TTTGCGCTTCAGCCATACTTTTCATACTCCCGCCATTCAGAGAAGAAACCAATTGTCCATATTGCATCAG
ACATTGCCGTCACTGCGTCTTTTACTGGCTCTTCTCGCTAACCAAACCGGTAACCCCGCTTATTAAAAGC
ATT
